Addgene plasmid #64596: pcDNA3-Ii-OVA.I+II
Purpose: Expression of invariant chain fused to chicken ovalbumin 242-353 amino acids as model antigen for study of MHC class II presentation
Depositing lab: Sandra Diebold & Martin Zenke. Depositing organization: Max-Delbrueck-Centrum fuer Molekulare Medizin (MDC). Publication: MHC class II presentation of endogenously expressed antigens by transfected dendritic cells. Diebold SS, Cotten M, Koch N, Zenke M. Gene Ther. 2001 Mar;8(6):487-93. 10.1038/sj.gt.3301433 PubMed 11313828.
Backbone
  Vector backbone: pcDNA3
  Backbone manufacturer: Invitrogen
  Total vector size (bp): 7046
  Vector type: Mammalian Expression
  Selectable markers: Neomycin (select with G418)
Growth in bacteria
  Bacterial resistance: Ampicillin, 100 μg/mL
  Growth temperature: 37°C
  Growth strain: DH5alpha
  Copy number: Unknown
Gene/Insert
  Gene/Insert name: Ovalbumin
  Species: G. gallus (chicken)
  Mutation: Only amino acids 242-353 (class I and class II epitopes)
  Promoter: CMV
  Tag / fusion protein: Invariant chain (N terminal on insert)
  Cloning method: Restriction Enzyme; 5′ cloning site EcoRI (not destroyed); 3′ cloning site EcoRI (not destroyed)
  Sequencing primers: 5′ CMV Forward; 3′ BGH-rev
Terms and licenses: Academic/Nonprofit Terms; Industry Terms: Not Available to Industry
How to cite: pcDNA3-Ii-OVA.I+II was a gift from Sandra Diebold & Martin Zenke (Addgene plasmid # 64596 ; http://n2t.net/addgene:64596 ; RRID:Addgene_64596)
