[The description below was written by a language model from this plasmid's Addgene catalogue record and pLannotate feature annotations shown in this document.]
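Description:
pcDNA3-Ii-OVA.I+II is a mammalian expression plasmid of about 7 kb built on the pcDNA3 backbone. It is maintained in E. coli through a high-copy ColE1/pUC-type origin and an ampicillin resistance gene (β-lactamase with its own promoter). An f1 origin is also present. For selection in mammalian cells, an SV40 early promoter drives a neomycin phosphotransferase gene followed by an SV40 polyadenylation signal, which allows G418 selection of stable transfectants. The short HIV-1 LTR, ble, lacI and lac promoter/operator hits in the automated annotation appear to be backbone remnants or partial sequence matches rather than working parts of the design.

The payload is a fusion protein expressed from the human CMV immediate-early enhancer and promoter and terminated by the bovine growth hormone polyadenylation signal. The invariant chain (Ii, CD74), annotated in the feature table as the mouse sequence, forms the N-terminal part. It is joined to a fragment of chicken ovalbumin spanning amino acids 242–353, which the record describes as containing both class I and class II epitopes. The annotation identifies the ovalbumin CD8+ T cell epitope just downstream of the Cd74 coding region, consistent with this arrangement. The insert was cloned through EcoRI sites at both ends, and flanking T7 and SP6 promoters could support in vitro transcription.

Because the invariant chain normally escorts MHC class II molecules into the endosomal pathway, fusing it to ovalbumin is intended to route an endogenously expressed model antigen toward class II loading. The plasmid is used to study MHC class II presentation of endogenously expressed antigen in transfected cells, and the associated publication concerns transfected dendritic cells.
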