Features (pLannotate 1.2.2; 22 found; start..end, strand, type, name):
     36..80      -  misc_feature   bom (fragment): basis of mobility region from pBR322
    235..614     +  enhancer       CMV enhancer: human cytomegalovirus immediate early enhancer
    615..818     +  promoter       CMV promoter: human cytomegalovirus (CMV) immediate early promoter
    814..847     +  LTR            5' LTR (truncated) (fragment): truncated 5' long terminal repeat (LTR) from HIV-1
    863..881     +  promoter       T7 promoter: promoter for bacteriophage T7 RNA polymerase
    993..1637    +  CDS            Cd74 (fragment): HG2A_MOUSE - Also known as Ii From Mus musculus (Mouse).
   1689..1712    +  CDS            OVA peptide: antigenic CD8+ T cell epitope from chicken ovalbumin
   2592..2610    -  promoter       SP6 promoter: promoter for bacteriophage SP6 RNA polymerase
   2636..2860    +  polyA_signal   bGH poly(A) signal: bovine growth hormone polyadenylation signal
   2864..2885    +  promoter       SV40 promoter (fragment): SV40 enhancer and early promoter
   2906..3334    +  rep_origin     f1 ori (sequence partly withheld): f1 bacteriophage origin of replication; arrow indicates direction of (+) strand synthesis
   3348..3678    +  promoter       SV40 promoter: SV40 enhancer and early promoter
   3745..4536    +  CDS            neo: KKA2_KLEPN - Also known as kan, nptII. Experimental evidence at protein level: Swiss-Prot protein existence level 1. Resistance to kanamycin, neomycin, paromomycin, ribostamycin, butirosin and gentamicin B. From Klebsiella pneumoniae.
   4560..4718    +  CDS            ble (fragment): BLE_KLEPN - Experimental evidence at protein level: Swiss-Prot protein existence level 1. Binding protein with a strong affinity to the bleomycin family of antibiotics. Binds to CL990; an antimitotic-antibiotic compound. From Klebsiella pneumoniae.
   4713..4834    +  polyA_signal   SV40 poly(A) signal: SV40 polyadenylation signal
   4907..4923    -  protein_bind   lac operator: The lac repressor binds to the lac operator to inhibit transcription in E. coli. This inhibition can be relieved by adding lactose or isopropyl-β-D-thiogalactopyranoside (IPTG). lac repressor encoded by lacI
   4931..4961    -  promoter       lac promoter: promoter for the E. coli lac operon
   4976..4997    -  protein_bind   CAP binding site: CAP binding activates transcription in the presence of cAMP. E. coli catabolite activator protein
   5010..5102    -  CDS            lacI (fragment): lac repressor; lacI; The lac repressor binds to the lac operator to inhibit transcription in E. coli. This inhibition can be relieved by adding lactose or isopropyl-β-D-thiogalactopyranoside (IPTG).
   5285..5873    -  rep_origin     ori: high-copy-number ColE1/pMB1/pBR322/pUC origin of replication
   6044..6904    -  CDS            AmpR: β-lactamase; bla; confers resistance to ampicillin, carbenicillin, and related antibiotics
   6905..7009    -  promoter       AmpR promoter: bla
>Addgene plasmid #64596 | pcDNA3-Ii-OVA.I+II | depositor full sequence | sequence record 118017 | pcDNA3-Ii-OVA.I+II sequence 7040 bps
GACGGATCGGGAGATCTCCCGATCCCCTATGGTCGACTCTCAGTACAATCTGCTCTGATGCCGCATAGTT
AAGCCAGTATCTGCTCCCTGCTTGTGTGTTGGAGGTCGCTGAGTAGTGCGCGAGCAAAATTTAAGCTACA
ACAAGGCAAGGCTTGACCGACAATTGCATGAAGAATCTGCTTAGGGTTAGGCGTTTTGCGCTGCTTCGCG
ATGTACGGGCCAGATATACGCGTTGACATTGATTATTGACTAGTTATTAATAGTAATCAATTACGGGGTC
ATTAGTTCATAGCCCATATATGGAGTTCCGCGTTACATAACTTACGGTAAATGGCCCGCCTGGCTGACCG
CCCAACGACCCCCGCCCATTGACGTCAATAATGACGTATGTTCCCATAGTAACGCCAATAGGGACTTTCC
ATTGACGTCAATGGGTGGACTATTTACGGTAAACTGCCCACTTGGCAGTACATCAAGTGTATCATATGCC
AAGTACGCCCCCTATTGACGTCAATGACGGTAAATGGCCCGCCTGGCATTATGCCCAGTACATGACCTTA
TGGGACTTTCCTACTTGGCAGTACATCTACGTATTAGTCATCGCTATTACCATGGTGATGCGGTTTTGGC
AGTACATCAATGGGCGTGGATAGCGGTTTGACTCACGGGGATTTCCAAGTCTCCACCCCATTGACGTCAA
TGGGAGTTTGTTTTGGCACCAAAATCAACGGGACTTTCCAAAATGTCGTAACAACTCCGCCCCATTGACG
CAAATGGGCGGTAGGCGTGTACGGTGGGAGGTCTATATAAGCAGAGCTCTCTGGCTAACTAGAGAACCCA
CTGCTTACTGGCTTATCGAAATTAATACGACTCACTATAGGGAGACCCAAGCTTGGTACCGAGCTCGGAT
CCACTAGTAACGGCCGCCAGTGTGCTGGAATTCCCTGCTGCTGCTGCTGCTGCTGCTGTGGGAAAAACTA
GAGATTAGAGCCATGGATGACCAACGCGACCTCATCTCTAACCATGAGCAATTGCCCATACTGGGCAACC
GCCCTAGAGAGCCAGAAAGGTGCAGCCGTGGAGCTCTGTACACCGGTGTTTCTGTCCTGGTGGCTCTGCT
CTTGGCTGGGCAGGCCACTACTGCTTACTTCCTGTACCAGCAACAGGGCCGCCTAGACAAGCTGACCATC
ACCTCCCAGAACCTGCAACTGGAGAGCCTTCGCATGAAGCTTCCGAAATCTGCCAAACCTGTGAGCCAGA
TGCGGATGGCTACTCCCTTGCTGATGCGTCCAATGTCCATGGATAACATGCTCCTTGGGCCTGTGAAGAA
CGTTACCAAGTACGGCAACATGACCCAGGACCATGTGATGCATCTGCTCACGAGGTCTGGACCCCTGGAG
TACCCGCAGCTGAAGGGGACCTTCCCAGAGAATCTGAAGCATCTTAAGAACTCCATGGATGGCGTGAACT
GGAAGATCTTCGAGAGCTGGATGAAGCAGTGGCTCTTGTTTGAGATGAGCAAGAACTCCCTGGAGGAGAA
GAAGCCCACAGAGGCTCCACCTAAAGAGCCACTGGACATGGAAGACCTATCTTCTGGCCTGGGAGTGACC
AGGCAGGAACTGGGTCAAGTCACCCTGTGCATGTTGGTGCTGTTGCCTGATGAAGTCTCAGGCCTTGAGC
AGCTTGAGAGTATAATCAACTTTGAAAAACTGACTGAATGGACCAGTTCTAACGTTATGGAAGAGAGGAA
GATCAAAGTGTACTTACCTCGCATGAAGATGGAGGAAAAATACAACCTCACATCTGTCTTAATGGCTATG
GGCATTACTGACGTGTTTAGCTCTTCAGCCAATCTGTCTGGCATCTCCTCAGCAGAGAGCCTGAAGATAT
CTCAAGCTGTCCATGCAGCACATGCAGAAATCAATGAAGCAGGCAGAGAGGTGGTAGGGTCAGCAGAGGC
TGGAGTGGATGCTGCCACCCTGTGAAGACAGAGGCCAGCTCTGCACAGCAGCAGCGCCCCCTGCTCTCCT
GTGCCTCAGCCCTTCTTATGTTCCCTGATGTCACACCCCACTTCCCGTCTCCCTGCACCCTGGGGCTTGA
GACTGGTGTCTGTTTCATCGTCCCAGGACACGGCAAATGAAGTCAGAACAGAAGGAGGACGCTGGAGGGC
CTTGCTGGCACCGCATCTAAAGGGAACCCCCATTTCTGACCCATTAGTAGTCTTGAATGTGGGGCTCTGA
GATAAAGGCCCGCAGACAGGGACAAGGGATGCCCTACCCTTAACCTAGGCTGGACACATTTGCTGCCTTC
TCCTCAAGGAAGAAGAACCCAAGCCCCTCCTCCCAGTAACCCCTCCTCACATCCTGCCACCCCCCCTCAA
GCCCCACCCCCTTTCAGGTTCCTTGCTCAGCCAAGCTTGTCAGCAGCCTGTAGGATCATGGTTCAAGTGA
CAATAAAGGAAGAAAGTAGAAAAAAAAAAAAAAAAAAAAAAAAAAAAAAAAAAAAAAAAAAAAAAAAAAA
AAAAAAAAAGGGAATTCTGCAGATATCCATCACACTGGCGGCCGCTCGAGCATGCATCTAGAGGGCCCTA
TTCTATAGTGTCACCTAAATGCTAGAGCTCGCTGATCAGCCTCGACTGTGCCTTCTAGTTGCCAGCCATC
TGTTGTTTGCCCCTCCCCCGTGCCTTCCTTGACCCTGGAAGGTGCCACTCCCACTGTCCTTTCCTAATAA
AATGAGGAAATTGCATCGCATTGTCTGAGTAGGTGTCATTCTATTCTGGGGGGTGGGGTGGGGCAGGACA
GCAAGGGGGAGGATTGGGAAGACAATAGCAGGCATGCTGGGGATGCGGTGGGCTCTATGGCTTCTGAGGC
GGAAAGAACCAGCTGGGGCTCTAGGGGGTATCCCC
[124 nt withheld, positions 2906-3029]
C
[32 nt withheld, positions 3031-3062]
CA
[57 nt withheld, positions 3065-3121]
A
[49 nt withheld, positions 3123-3171]
CCTTTGACGTTGGAGTCCACGTTCTTT
[37 nt withheld, positions 3199-3235]
ACCCTATCTCGGTCTATTCTTTTGATTTATAAGGGATTTTGGGGATTTCGGCCTATTGGTTAAAAAATGA
GCTGATTTAACAAAAATTTAACGCGAATTAATTCTGTGGAATGTGTGTCAGTTAGGGTGTGGAAAGTCCC
CAGGCTCCCCAGGCAGGCAGAAGTATGCAAAGCATGCATCTCAATTAGTCAGCAACCAGGTGTGGAAAGT
CCCCAGGCTCCCCAGCAGGCAGAAGTATGCAAAGCATGCATCTCAATTAGTCAGCAACCATAGTCCCGCC
CCTAACTCCGCCCATCCCGCCCCTAACTCCGCCCAGTTCCGCCCATTCTCCGCCCCATGGCTGACTAATT
TTTTTTATTTATGCAGAGGCCGAGGCCGCCTCTGCCTCTGAGCTATTCCAGAAGTAGTGAGGAGGCTTTT
TTGGAGGCCTAGGCTTTTGCAAAAAGCTCCCGGGAGCTTGTATATCCATTTTCGGATCTGATCAAGAGAC
AGGATGAGGATCGTTTCGCATGATTGAACAAGATGGATTGCACGCAGGTTCTCCGGCCGCTTGGGTGGAG
AGGCTATTCGGCTATGACTGGGCACAACAGACAATCGGCTGCTCTGATGCCGCCGTGTTCCGGCTGTCAG
CGCAGGGGCGCCCGGTTCTTTTTGTCAAGACCGACCTGTCCGGTGCCCTGAATGAACTGCAGGACGAGGC
AGCGCGGCTATCGTGGCTGGCCACGACGGGCGTTCCTTGCGCAGCTGTGCTCGACGTTGTCACTGAAGCG
GGAAGGGACTGGCTGCTATTGGGCGAAGTGCCGGGGCAGGATCTCCTGTCATCTCACCTTGCTCCTGCCG
AGAAAGTATCCATCATGGCTGATGCAATGCGGCGGCTGCATACGCTTGATCCGGCTACCTGCCCATTCGA
CCACCAAGCGAAACATCGCATCGAGCGAGCACGTACTCGGATGGAAGCCGGTCTTGTCGATCAGGATGAT
CTGGACGAAGAGCATCAGGGGCTCGCGCCAGCCGAACTGTTCGCCAGGCTCAAGGCGCGCATGCCCGACG
GCGAGGATCTCGTCGTGACCCATGGCGATGCCTGCTTGCCGAATATCATGGTGGAAAATGGCCGCTTTTC
TGGATTCATCGACTGTGGCCGGCTGGGTGTGGCGGACCGCTATCAGGACATAGCGTTGGCTACCCGTGAT
ATTGCTGAAGAGCTTGGCGGCGAATGGGCTGACCGCTTCCTCGTGCTTTACGGTATCGCCGCTCCCGATT
CGCAGCGCATCGCCTTCTATCGCCTTCTTGACGAGTTCTTCTGAGCGGGACTCTGGGGTTCGAAATGACC
GACCAAGCGACGCCCAACCTGCCATCACGAGATTTCGATTCCACCGCCGCCTTCTATGAAAGGTTGGGCT
TCGGAATCGTTTTCCGGGACGCCGGCTGGATGATCCTCCAGCGCGGGGATCTCATGCTGGAGTTCTTCGC
CCACCCCAACTTGTTTATTGCAGCTTATAATGGTTACAAATAAAGCAATAGCATCACAAATTTCACAAAT
AAAGCATTTTTTTCACTGCATTCTAGTTGTGGTTTGTCCAAACTCATCAATGTATCTTATCATGTCTGTA
TACCGTCGACCTCTAGCTAGAGCTTGGCGTAATCATGGTCATAGCTGTTTCCTGTGTGAAATTGTTATCC
GCTCACAATTCCACACAACATACGAGCCGGAAGCATAAAGTGTAAAGCCTGGGGTGCCTAATGAGTGAGC
TAACTCACATTAATTGCGTTGCGCTCACTGCCCGCTTTCCAGTCGGGAAACCTGTCGTGCCAGCTGCATT
AATGAATCGGCCAACGCGCGGGGAGAGGCGGTTTGCGTATTGGGCGCTCTTCCGCTTCCTCGCTCACTGA
CTCGCTGCGCTCGGTCGTTCGGCTGCGGCGAGCGGTATCAGCTCACTCAAAGGCGGTAATACGGTTATCC
ACAGAATCAGGGGATAACGCAGGAAAGAACATGTGAGCAAAAGGCCAGCAAAAGGCCAGGAACCGTAAAA
AGGCCGCGTTGCTGGCGTTTTTCCATAGGCTCCGCCCCCCTGACGAGCATCACAAAAATCGACGCTCAAG
TCAGAGGTGGCGAAACCCGACAGGACTATAAAGATACCAGGCGTTTCCCCCTGGAAGCTCCCTCGTGCGC
TCTCCTGTTCCGACCCTGCCGCTTACCGGATACCTGTCCGCCTTTCTCCCTTCGGGAAGCGTGGCGCTTT
CTCAATGCTCACGCTGTAGGTATCTCAGTTCGGTGTAGGTCGTTCGCTCCAAGCTGGGCTGTGTGCACGA
ACCCCCCGTTCAGCCCGACCGCTGCGCCTTATCCGGTAACTATCGTCTTGAGTCCAACCCGGTAAGACAC
GACTTATCGCCACTGGCAGCAGCCACTGGTAACAGGATTAGCAGAGCGAGGTATGTAGGCGGTGCTACAG
AGTTCTTGAAGTGGTGGCCTAACTACGGCTACACTAGAAGGACAGTATTTGGTATCTGCGCTCTGCTGAA
GCCAGTTACCTTCGGAAAAAGAGTTGGTAGCTCTTGATCCGGCAAACAAACCACCGCTGGTAGCGGTGGT
TTTTTTGTTTGCAAGCAGCAGATTACGCGCAGAAAAAAAGGATCTCAAGAAGATCCTTTGATCTTTTCTA
CGGGGTCTGACGCTCAGTGGAACGAAAACTCACGTTAAGGGATTTTGGTCATGAGATTATCAAAAAGGAT
CTTCACCTAGATCCTTTTAAATTAAAAATGAAGTTTTAAATCAATCTAAAGTATATATGAGTAAACTTGG
TCTGACAGTTACCAATGCTTAATCAGTGAGGCACCTATCTCAGCGATCTGTCTATTTCGTTCATCCATAG
TTGCCTGACTCCCCGTCGTGTAGATAACTACGATACGGGAGGGCTTACCATCTGGCCCCAGTGCTGCAAT
GATACCGCGAGACCCACGCTCACCGGCTCCAGATTTATCAGCAATAAACCAGCCAGCCGGAAGGGCCGAG
CGCAGAAGTGGTCCTGCAACTTTATCCGCCTCCATCCAGTCTATTAATTGTTGCCGGGAAGCTAGAGTAA
GTAGTTCGCCAGTTAATAGTTTGCGCAACGTTGTTGCCATTGCTACAGGCATCGTGGTGTCACGCTCGTC
GTTTGGTATGGCTTCATTCAGCTCCGGTTCCCAACGATCAAGGCGAGTTACATGATCCCCCATGTTGTGC
AAAAAAGCGGTTAGCTCCTTCGGTCCTCCGATCGTTGTCAGAAGTAAGTTGGCCGCAGTGTTATCACTCA
TGGTTATGGCAGCACTGCATAATTCTCTTACTGTCATGCCATCCGTAAGATGCTTTTCTGTGACTGGTGA
GTACTCAACCAAGTCATTCTGAGAATAGTGTATGCGGCGACCGAGTTGCTCTTGCCCGGCGTCAATACGG
GATAATACCGCGCCACATAGCAGAACTTTAAAAGTGCTCATCATTGGAAAACGTTCTTCGGGGCGAAAAC
TCTCAAGGATCTTACCGCTGTTGAGATCCAGTTCGATGTAACCCACTCGTGCACCCAACTGATCTTCAGC
ATCTTTTACTTTCACCAGCGTTTCTGGGTGAGCAAAAACAGGAAGGCAAAATGCCGCAAAAAAGGGAATA
AGGGCGACACGGAAATGTTGAATACTCATACTCTTCCTTTTTCAATATTATTGAAGCATTTATCAGGGTT
ATTGTCTCATGAGCGGATACATATTTGAATGTATTTAGAAAAATAAACAAATAGGGGTTCCGCGCACATT
TCCCCGAAAAGTGCCACCTGACGTC
