>Addgene plasmid #64596 | pcDNA3-Ii-OVA.I+II | addgene partial sequence | sequence record 113830 | CMV-F 5'-CGCAAATGGGCGGTAGGCGTG-3'
ACTGCTTACTGGCTTATCGAAATTAATACGACTCACTATAGGGAGACCCAAGCTTGGTACCGAGCTCGGA
TCCACTAGTAACGGCCGCCAGTGTGCTGGAATTCCCTGCTGCTGCTGCTGCTGCTGCTGTGGGAAAAACT
AGAGATTAGAGCCATGGATGACCAACGCGACCTCATCTCTAACCATGAGCAATTGCCCATACTGGGCAAC
CGCCCTAGAGAGCCAGAAAGGTGCAGCCGTGGAGCTCTGTACACCGGTGTTTCTGTCCTGGTGGCTCTGC
TCTTGGCTGGGCAGGCCACTACTGCTTACTTCCTGTACCAGCAACAGGGCCGCCTAGACAAGCTGACCAT
CACCTCCCAGAACCTGCAACTGGAGAGCCTTCGCATGAAGCTTCCGAAATCTGCCAAACCTGTGAGCCAG
ATGCGGATGGCTACTCCCTTGCTGATGCGTCCAATGTCCATGGATAACATGCTCCTTGGGCCTGTGAAGA
ACGTTACCAAGTACGGCAACATGACCCAGGACCATGTGATGCATCTGCTCACGAGGTCTGGACCCCTGGA
GTACCCGCAGCTGAAGGGGACCTTCCCAGAGAATCTGAAGCATCTTAAGAACTCCATGGATGGCGTGAAC
TGGAAGATCTTCGAGAGCTGGATGAAGCAGTGGCTCTTGTTTGAGATGAGCAAGAACTCCCTGGAGGAGA
AGAAGCCCACAGAGGCTCCACCTAAAGAGCCACTGGACATGGAAGACCTATCTTCTGGCCTGGGAGTGAC
CAGGCAGGAACTGGGTCAAGTCACCCTGTGCATGTTGGTGCTGTTGCCTGATGAAGTCTCAGGCCTTGAG
CAGCTTGAGAGTATAATCAACTTTG
